>Addgene plasmid #128244 | PX458_ZNF326_iso1_2 | depositor full sequence | sequence record 245638 | Full Sequence
TTTTGCTCACATGTNNGAGGGCCTATTTCCCATGATTCCTTCATATTTGCATATACGATACAAGGCTGTT
AGAGAGATAATTGGAATTAATTTGACTGTAAACACAAAGATATTAGTACAAAATACGTGACGTAGAAAGT
AATAATTTCTTGGGTAGTTTGCAGTTTTAAAATTATGTTTTAAAATGGACTATCATATGCTTACCGTAAC
TTGAAAGTATTTCGATTTCTTGGCTTTATATATCTTGTGGAAAGGACGAAACACCGCCTGAAGAAAATTA
AATATAGTTTTAGAGCTAGAAATAGCAAGTTAAAATAAGGCTAGTCCGTTATCAACTTGAAAAAGTGGCA
CCGAGTCGGTGCTTTTTTGTTTTAGAGCTAGAAATAGCAAGTTAAAATAAGGCTAGTCCGTTTTTAGCGC
GTGCGCCAATTCTGCAGACAAATGGCTCTAGAGGTACCCGTTACATAACTTACGGTAAATGGCCCGCCTG
GCTGACCGCCCAACGACCCCCGCCCATTGACGTCAATAGTAACGCCAATAGGGACTTTCCATTGACGTCA
ATGGGTGGAGTATTTACGGTAAACTGCCCACTTGGCAGTACATCAAGTGTATCATATGCCAAGTACGCCC
CCTATTGACGTCAATGACGGTAAATGGCCCGCCTGGCATTGTGCCCAGTACATGACCTTATGGGACTTTC
CTACTTGGCAGTACATCTACGTATTAGTCATCGCTATTACCATGGTCGAGGTGAGCCCCACGTTCTGCTT
CACTCTCCCCATCTCCCCCCCCTCCCCACCCCCAATTTTGTATTTATTTATTTTTTAATTATTTTGTGCA
GCGATGGGGGCGGGGGGGGGGGGGGGGCGCGCGCCAGGCGGGGCGGGGCGGGGCGAGGGGCGGGGCGGGG
CGAGGCGGAGAGGTGCGGCGGCAGCCAATCAGAGCGGCGCGCTCCGAAAGTTTCCTTTTATGGCGAGGCG
GCGGCGGCGGCGGCCCTATAAAAAGCGAAGCGCGCGGCGGGCGGGAGTCGCTGCGACGCTGCCTTCGCCC
CGTGCCCCGCTCCGCCGCCGCCTCGCGCCGCCCGCCCCGGCTCTGACTGACCGCGTTACTCCCACAGGTG
AGCGGGCGGGACGGCCCTTCTCCTCCGGGCTGTAATTAGCTGAGCAAGAGGTAAGGGTTTAAGGGATGGT
TGGTTGGTGGGGTATTAATGTTTAATTACCTGGAGCACCTGCCTGAAATCACTTTTTTTCAGGTTGGACC
GGTGCCACCATGGACTATAAGGACCACGACGGAGACTACAAGGATCATGATATTGATTACAAAGACGATG
ACGATAAGATGGCCCCAAAGAAGAAGCGGAAGGTCGGTATCCACGGAGTCCCAGCAGCCGACAAGAAGTA
CAGCATCGGCCTGGACATCGGCACCAACTCTGTGGGCTGGGCCGTGATCACCGACGAGTACAAGGTGCCC
AGCAAGAAATTCAAGGTGCTGGGCAACACCGACCGGCACAGCATCAAGAAGAACCTGATCGGAGCCCTGC
TGTTCGACAGCGGCGAAACAGCCGAGGCCACCCGGCTGAAGAGAACCGCCAGAAGAAGATACACCAGACG
GAAGAACCGGATCTGCTATCTGCAAGAGATCTTCAGCAACGAGATGGCCAAGGTGGACGACAGCTTCTTC
CACAGACTGGAAGAGTCCTTCCTGGTGGAAGAGGATAAGAAGCACGAGCGGCACCCCATCTTCGGCAACA
TCGTGGACGAGGTGGCCTACCACGAGAAGTACCCCACCATCTACCACCTGAGAAAGAAACTGGTGGACAG
CACCGACAAGGCCGACCTGCGGCTGATCTATCTGGCCCTGGCCCACATGATCAAGTTCCGGGGCCACTTC
CTGATCGAGGGCGACCTGAACCCCGACAACAGCGACGTGGACAAGCTGTTCATCCAGCTGGTGCAGACCT
ACAACCAGCTGTTCGAGGAAAACCCCATCAACGCCAGCGGCGTGGACGCCAAGGCCATCCTGTCTGCCAG
ACTGAGCAAGAGCAGACGGCTGGAAAATCTGATCGCCCAGCTGCCCGGCGAGAAGAAGAATGGCCTGTTC
GGAAACCTGATTGCCCTGAGCCTGGGCCTGACCCCCAACTTCAAGAGCAACTTCGACCTGGCCGAGGATG
CCAAACTGCAGCTGAGCAAGGACACCTACGACGACGACCTGGACAACCTGCTGGCCCAGATCGGCGACCA
GTACGCCGACCTGTTTCTGGCCGCCAAGAACCTGTCCGACGCCATCCTGCTGAGCGACATCCTGAGAGTG
AACACCGAGATCACCAAGGCCCCCCTGAGCGCCTCTATGATCAAGAGATACGACGAGCACCACCAGGACC
TGACCCTGCTGAAAGCTCTCGTGCGGCAGCAGCTGCCTGAGAAGTACAAAGAGATTTTCTTCGACCAGAG
CAAGAACGGCTACGCCGGCTACATTGACGGCGGAGCCAGCCAGGAAGAGTTCTACAAGTTCATCAAGCCC
ATCCTGGAAAAGATGGACGGCACCGAGGAACTGCTCGTGAAGCTGAACAGAGAGGACCTGCTGCGGAAGC
AGCGGACCTTCGACAACGGCAGCATCCCCCACCAGATCCACCTGGGAGAGCTGCACGCCATTCTGCGGCG
GCAGGAAGATTTTTACCCATTCCTGAAGGACAACCGGGAAAAGATCGAGAAGATCCTGACCTTCCGCATC
CCCTACTACGTGGGCCCTCTGGCCAGGGGAAACAGCAGATTCGCCTGGATGACCAGAAAGAGCGAGGAAA
CCATCACCCCCTGGAACTTCGAGGAAGTGGTGGACAAGGGCGCTTCCGCCCAGAGCTTCATCGAGCGGAT
GACCAACTTCGATAAGAACCTGCCCAACGAGAAGGTGCTGCCCAAGCACAGCCTGCTGTACGAGTACTTC
ACCGTGTATAACGAGCTGACCAAAGTGAAATACGTGACCGAGGGAATGAGAAAGCCCGCCTTCCTGAGCG
GCGAGCAGAAAAAGGCCATCGTGGACCTGCTGTTCAAGACCAACCGGAAAGTGACCGTGAAGCAGCTGAA
AGAGGACTACTTCAAGAAAATCGAGTGCTTCGACTCCGTGGAAATCTCCGGCGTGGAAGATCGGTTCAAC
GCCTCCCTGGGCACATACCACGATCTGCTGAAAATTATCAAGGACAAGGACTTCCTGGACAATGAGGAAA
ACGAGGACATTCTGGAAGATATCGTGCTGACCCTGACACTGTTTGAGGACAGAGAGATGATCGAGGAACG
GCTGAAAACCTATGCCCACCTGTTCGACGACAAAGTGATGAAGCAGCTGAAGCGGCGGAGATACACCGGC
TGGGGCAGGCTGAGCCGGAAGCTGATCAACGGCATCCGGGACAAGCAGTCCGGCAAGACAATCCTGGATT
TCCTGAAGTCCGACGGCTTCGCCAACAGAAACTTCATGCAGCTGATCCACGACGACAGCCTGACCTTTAA
AGAGGACATCCAGAAAGCCCAGGTGTCCGGCCAGGGCGATAGCCTGCACGAGCACATTGCCAATCTGGCC
GGCAGCCCCGCCATTAAGAAGGGCATCCTGCAGACAGTGAAGGTGGTGGACGAGCTCGTGAAAGTGATGG
GCCGGCACAAGCCCGAGAACATCGTGATCGAAATGGCCAGAGAGAACCAGACCACCCAGAAGGGACAGAA
GAACAGCCGCGAGAGAATGAAGCGGATCGAAGAGGGCATCAAAGAGCTGGGCAGCCAGATCCTGAAAGAA
CACCCCGTGGAAAACACCCAGCTGCAGAACGAGAAGCTGTACCTGTACTACCTGCAGAATGGGCGGGATA
TGTACGTGGACCAGGAACTGGACATCAACCGGCTGTCCGACTACGATGTGGACCATATCGTGCCTCAGAG
CTTTCTGAAGGACGACTCCATCGACAACAAGGTGCTGACCAGAAGCGACAAGAACCGGGGCAAGAGCGAC
AACGTGCCCTCCGAAGAGGTCGTGAAGAAGATGAAGAACTACTGGCGGCAGCTGCTGAACGCCAAGCTGA
TTACCCAGAGAAAGTTCGACAATCTGACCAAGGCCGAGAGAGGCGGCCTGAGCGAACTGGATAAGGCCGG
CTTCATCAAGAGACAGCTGGTGGAAACCCGGCAGATCACAAAGCACGTGGCACAGATCCTGGACTCCCGG
ATGAACACTAAGTACGACGAGAATGACAAGCTGATCCGGGAAGTGAAAGTGATCACCCTGAAGTCCAAGC
TGGTGTCCGATTTCCGGAAGGATTTCCAGTTTTACAAAGTGCGCGAGATCAACAACTACCACCACGCCCA
CGACGCCTACCTGAACGCCGTCGTGGGAACCGCCCTGATCAAAAAGTACCCTAAGCTGGAAAGCGAGTTC
GTGTACGGCGACTACAAGGTGTACGACGTGCGGAAGATGATCGCCAAGAGCGAGCAGGAAATCGGCAAGG
CTACCGCCAAGTACTTCTTCTACAGCAACATCATGAACTTTTTCAAGACCGAGATTACCCTGGCCAACGG
CGAGATCCGGAAGCGGCCTCTGATCGAGACAAACGGCGAAACCGGGGAGATCGTGTGGGATAAGGGCCGG
GATTTTGCCACCGTGCGGAAAGTGCTGAGCATGCCCCAAGTGAATATCGTGAAAAAGACCGAGGTGCAGA
CAGGCGGCTTCAGCAAAGAGTCTATCCTGCCCAAGAGGAACAGCGATAAGCTGATCGCCAGAAAGAAGGA
CTGGGACCCTAAGAAGTACGGCGGCTTCGACAGCCCCACCGTGGCCTATTCTGTGCTGGTGGTGGCCAAA
GTGGAAAAGGGCAAGTCCAAGAAACTGAAGAGTGTGAAAGAGCTGCTGGGGATCACCATCATGGAAAGAA
GCAGCTTCGAGAAGAATCCCATCGACTTTCTGGAAGCCAAGGGCTACAAAGAAGTGAAAAAGGACCTGAT
CATCAAGCTGCCTAAGTACTCCCTGTTCGAGCTGGAAAACGGCCGGAAGAGAATGCTGGCCTCTGCCGGC
GAACTGCAGAAGGGAAACGAACTGGCCCTGCCCTCCAAATATGTGAACTTCCTGTACCTGGCCAGCCACT
ATGAGAAGCTGAAGGGCTCCCCCGAGGATAATGAGCAGAAACAGCTGTTTGTGGAACAGCACAAGCACTA
CCTGGACGAGATCATCGAGCAGATCAGCGAGTTCTCCAAGAGAGTGATCCTGGCCGACGCTAATCTGGAC
AAAGTGCTGTCCGCCTACAACAAGCACCGGGATAAGCCCATCAGAGAGCAGGCCGAGAATATCATCCACC
TGTTTACCCTGACCAATCTGGGAGCCCCTGCCGCCTTCAAGTACTTTGACACCACCATCGACCGGAAGAG
GTACACCAGCACCAAAGAGGTGCTGGACGCCACCCTGATCCACCAGAGCATCACCGGCCTGTACGAGACA
CGGATCGACCTGTCTCAGCTGGGAGGCGACAAAAGGCCGGCGGCCACGAAAAAGGCCGGCCAGGCAAAAA
AGAAAAAGGAATTCGGCAGTGGAGAGGGCAGAGGAAGTCTGCTAACATGCGGTGACGTCGAGGAGAATCC
TGGCCCAGTGAGCAAGGGCGAGGAGCTGTTCACCGGGGTGGTGCCCATCCTGGTCGAGCTGGACGGCGAC
GTAAACGGCCACAAGTTCAGCGTGTCCGGCGAGGGCGAGGGCGATGCCACCTACGGCAAGCTGACCCTGA
AGTTCATCTGCACCACCGGCAAGCTGCCCGTGCCCTGGCCCACCCTCGTGACCACCCTGACCTACGGCGT
GCAGTGCTTCAGCCGCTACCCCGACCACATGAAGCAGCACGACTTCTTCAAGTCCGCCATGCCCGAAGGC
TACGTCCAGGAGCGCACCATCTTCTTCAAGGACGACGGCAACTACAAGACCCGCGCCGAGGTGAAGTTCG
AGGGCGACACCCTGGTGAACCGCATCGAGCTGAAGGGCATCGACTTCAAGGAGGACGGCAACATCCTGGG
GCACAAGCTGGAGTACAACTACAACAGCCACAACGTCTATATCATGGCCGACAAGCAGAAGAACGGCATC
AAGGTGAACTTCAAGATCCGCCACAACATCGAGGACGGCAGCGTGCAGCTCGCCGACCACTACCAGCAGA
ACACCCCCATCGGCGACGGCCCCGTGCTGCTGCCCGACAACCACTACCTGAGCACCCAGTCCGCCCTGAG
CAAAGACCCCAACGAGAAGCGCGATCACATGGTCCTGCTGGAGTTCGTGACCGCCGCCGGGATCACTCTC
GGCATGGACGAGCTGTACAAGGAATTCTAACTAGAGCTCGCTGATCAGCCTCGACTGTGCCTTCTAGTTG
CCAGCCATCTGTTGTTTGCCCCTCCCCCGTGCCTTCCTTGACCCTGGAAGGTGCCACTCCCACTGTCCTT
TCCTAATAAAATGAGGAAATTGCATCGCATTGTCTGAGTAGGTGTCATTCTATTCTGGGGGGTGGGGTGG
GGCAGGACAGCAAGGGGGAGGATTGGGAAGAGAATAGCAGGCATGCTGGGGAGCGGCCGCAGGAACCCCT
AGTGATGGAGTTGGCCACTCCCTCTCTGCGCGCTCGCTCGCTCACTGAGGCCGGGCGACCAAAGGTCGCC
CGACGCCCGGGCTTTGCCCGGGCGGCCTCAGTGAGCGAGCGAGCGCGCAGCTGCCTGCAGGGGCGCCTGA
TGCGGTATTTTCTCCTTACGCATCTGTGCGGTATTTCACACCGCATA
[142 nt withheld, positions 6768-6909]
C
[141 nt withheld, positions 6911-7051]
CCTTTGACGTTGGAGTCCACGTTCTTT
[37 nt withheld, positions 7079-7115]
ACCCTATCTCGGGCTATTCTTTTGATTTATAAGGGATTTTGCCGATTTCGGCCTATTGGTTAAAAAATGA
GCTGATTTAACAAAAATTTAACGCGAATTTTAACAAAATATTAACGTTTACAATTTTATGGTGCACTCTC
AGTACAATCTGCTCTGATGCCGCATAGTTAAGCCAGCCCCGACACCCGCCAACACCCGCTGACGCGCCCT
GACGGGCTTGTCTGCTCCCGGCATCCGCTTACAGACAAGCTGTGACCGTCTCCGGGAGCTGCATGTGTCA
GAGGTTTTCACCGTCATCACCGAAACGCGCGAGACGAAAGGGCCTCGTGATACGCCTATTTTTATAGGTT
AATGTCATGATAATAATGGTTTCTTAGACGTCAGGTGGCACTTTTCGGGGAAATGTGCGCGGAACCCCTA
TTTGTTTATTTTTCTAAATACATTCAAATATGTATCCGCTCATGAGACAATAACCCTGATAAATGCTTCA
ATAATATTGAAAAAGGAAGAGTATGAGTATTCAACATTTCCGTGTCGCCCTTATTCCCTTTTTTGCGGCA
TTTTGCCTTCCTGTTTTTGCTCACCCAGAAACGCTGGTGAAAGTAAAAGATGCTGAAGATCAGTTGGGTG
CACGAGTGGGTTACATCGAACTGGATCTCAACAGCGGTAAGATCCTTGAGAGTTTTCGCCCCGAAGAACG
TTTTCCAATGATGAGCACTTTTAAAGTTCTGCTATGTGGCGCGGTATTATCCCGTATTGACGCCGGGCAA
GAGCAACTCGGTCGCCGCATACACTATTCTCAGAATGACTTGGTTGAGTACTCACCAGTCACAGAAAAGC
ATCTTACGGATGGCATGACAGTAAGAGAATTATGCAGTGCTGCCATAACCATGAGTGATAACACTGCGGC
CAACTTACTTCTGACAACGATCGGAGGACCGAAGGAGCTAACCGCTTTTTTGCACAACATGGGGGATCAT
GTAACTCGCCTTGATCGTTGGGAACCGGAGCTGAATGAAGCCATACCAAACGACGAGCGTGACACCACGA
TGCCTGTAGCAATGGCAACAACGTTGCGCAAACTATTAACTGGCGAACTACTTACTCTAGCTTCCCGGCA
ACAATTAATAGACTGGATGGAGGCGGATAAAGTTGCAGGACCACTTCTGCGCTCGGCCCTTCCGGCTGGC
TGGTTTATTGCTGATAAATCTGGAGCCGGTGAGCGTGGAAGCCGCGGTATCATTGCAGCACTGGGGCCAG
ATGGTAAGCCCTCCCGTATCGTAGTTATCTACACGACGGGGAGTCAGGCAACTATGGATGAACGAAATAG
ACAGATCGCTGAGATAGGTGCCTCACTGATTAAGCATTGGTAACTGTCAGACCAAGTTTACTCATATATA
CTTTAGATTGATTTAAAACTTCATTTTTAATTTAAAAGGATCTAGGTGAAGATCCTTTTTGATAATCTCA
TGACCAAAATCCCTTAACGTGAGTTTTCGTTCCACTGAGCGTCAGACCCCGTAGAAAAGATCAAAGGATC
TTCTTGAGATCCTTTTTTTCTGCGCGTAATCTGCTGCTTGCAAACAAAAAAACCACCGCTACCAGCGGTG
GTTTGTTTGCCGGATCAAGAGCTACCAACTCTTTTTCCGAAGGTAACTGGCTTCAGCAGAGCGCAGATAC
CAAATACTGTCCTTCTAGTGTAGCCGTAGTTAGGCCACCACTTCAAGAACTCTGTAGCACCGCCTACATA
CCTCGCTCTGCTAATCCTGTTACCAGTGGCTGCTGCCAGTGGCGATAAGTCGTGTCTTACCGGGTTGGAC
TCAAGACGATAGTTACCGGATAAGGCGCAGCGGTCGGGCTGAACGGGGGGTTCGTGCACACAGCCCAGCT
TGGAGCGAACGACCTACACCGAACTGAGATACCTACAGCGTGAGCTATGAGAAAGCGCCACGCTTCCCGA
AGGGAGAAAGGCGGACAGGTATCCGGTAAGCGGCAGGGTCGGAACAGGAGAGCGCACGAGGGAGCTTCCA
GGGGGAAACGCCTGGTATCTTTATAGTCCTGTCGGGTTTCGCCACCTCTGACTTGAGCGTCGATTTTTGT
GATGCTCGTCAGGGGGGCGGAGCCTATGGAAAAACGCCAGCAACGCGGCCTTTTTACGGTTCCTGGCCTT
TTGCTGGCC
Features (pLannotate 1.2.2; 19 found; start..end, strand, type, name):
     17..257     +  promoter       U6 promoter: RNA polymerase III promoter for human U6 snRNA
    287..362     +  misc_RNA       gRNA scaffold: guide RNA scaffold for the Streptococcus pyogenes CRISPR/Cas9 system
    369..412     +  misc_RNA       gRNA scaffold (fragment): guide RNA scaffold for the Streptococcus pyogenes CRISPR/Cas9 system
    459..744     +  enhancer       CMV enhancer: human cytomegalovirus immediate early enhancer; contains an 18-bp deletion relative to the standard CMV enhancer
    746..1023    +  promoter       chicken β-actin promoter: No description available
   1024..1252    +  intron         hybrid intron: hybrid between chicken β-actin (CBA) and minute virus of mice (MMV) introns (Gray et al., 2011)
   1390..2991    +  CDS            Cas9(N): N-terminal portion of Streptococcus pyogenes Cas9 (Zetsche et al., 2015)
   2992..5490    +  CDS            Cas9(C): C-terminal portion of Streptococcus pyogenes Cas9 (Zetsche et al., 2015)
   5491..5538    +  CDS            nucleoplasmin NLS: bipartite nuclear localization signal from nucleoplasmin
   5608..6321    +  CDS            EGFP: EGFP is a basic (constitutively fluorescent) green fluorescent protein published in 1996, derived from Aequorea victoria. It is reported to be a rapidly-maturing weak dimer with moderate acid sensitivity.
   6355..6466    +  polyA_signal   bGH poly(A) signal: bovine growth hormone polyadenylation signal
   6571..6711    +  repeat_region  AAV2 ITR: inverted terminal repeat of adeno-associated virus serotype 2 inverted
   6716..6767    -  misc_feature   bom (fragment): basis of mobility region from pBR322
   6786..7166    +  rep_origin     M13 ori (sequence partly withheld): M13 bacteriophage origin of replication; arrow indicates direction of (+) strand synthesis
   7242..7291    -  misc_feature   bom (fragment): basis of mobility region from pBR322
   7393..7428    -  CDS            rop (fragment): Rop protein, which maintains plasmids at low copy number; rop
   7523..7627    +  promoter       AmpR promoter: bla
   7628..8488    +  CDS            AmpR: β-lactamase; bla; confers resistance to ampicillin, carbenicillin, and related antibiotics
   8659..9247    +  rep_origin     ori: high-copy-number ColE1/pMB1/pBR322/pUC origin of replication
