>Addgene plasmid #128244 | PX458_ZNF326_iso1_2 | addgene full sequence | sequence record 260835 | Addgene NGS Result
TTTTGCTCACATGTGAGGGCCTATTTCCCATGATTCCTTCATATTTGCATATACGATACAAGGCTGTTAG
AGAGATAATTGGAATTAATTTGACTGTAAACACAAAGATATTAGTACAAAATACGTGACGTAGAAAGTAA
TAATTTCTTGGGTAGTTTGCAGTTTTAAAATTATGTTTTAAAATGGACTATCATATGCTTACCGTAACTT
GAAAGTATTTCGATTTCTTGGCTTTATATATCTTGTGGAAAGGACGAAACACCGCCTGAAGAAAATTAAA
TATAGTTTTAGAGCTAGAAATAGCAAGTTAAAATAAGGCTAGTCCGTTATCAACTTGAAAAAGTGGCACC
GAGTCGGTGCTTTTTTGTTTTAGAGCTAGAAATAGCAAGTTAAAATAAGGCTAGTCCGTTTTTAGCGCGT
GCGCCAATTCTGCAGACAAATGGCTCTAGAGGTACCCGTTACATAACTTACGGTAAATGGCCCGCCTGGC
TGACCGCCCAACGACCCCCGCCCATTGACGTCAATAGTAACGCCAATAGGGACTTTCCATTGACGTCAAT
GGGTGGAGTATTTACGGTAAACTGCCCACTTGGCAGTACATCAAGTGTATCATATGCCAAGTACGCCCCC
TATTGACGTCAATGACGGTAAATGGCCCGCCTGGCATTGTGCCCAGTACATGACCTTATGGGACTTTCCT
ACTTGGCAGTACATCTACGTATTAGTCATCGCTATTACCATGGTCGAGGTGAGCCCCACGTTCTGCTTCA
CTCTCCCCATCTCCCCCCCCTCCCCACCCCCAATTTTGTATTTATTTATTTTTTAATTATTTTGTGCAGC
GATGGGGGCGGGGGGGGGGGGGGGGCGCGCGCCAGGCGGGGCGGGGCGGGGCGAGGGGCGGGGCGGGGCG
AGGCGGAGAGGTGCGGCGGCAGCCAATCAGAGCGGCGCGCTCCGAAAGTTTCCTTTTATGGCGAGGCGGC
GGCGGCGGCGGCCCTATAAAAAGCGAAGCGCGCGGCGGGCGGGAGTCGCTGCGCGCTGCCTTCGCCCCGT
GCCCCGCTCCGCCGCCGCCTCGCGCCGCCCGCCCCGGCTCTGACTGACCGCGTTACTCCCACAGGTGAGC
GGGCGGGACGGCCCTTCTCCTCCGGGCTGTAATTAGCTGAGCAAGAGGTAAGGGTTTAAGGGATGGTTGG
TTGGTGGGGTATTAATGTTTAATTACCTGGAGCACCTGCCTGAAATCACTTTTTTTCAGGTTGGACCGGT
GCCACCATGGACTATAAGGACCACGACGGAGACTACAAGGATCATGATATTGATTACAAAGACGATGACG
ATAAGATGGCCCCAAAGAAGAAGCGGAAGGTCGGTATCCACGGAGTCCCAGCAGCCGACAAGAAGTACAG
CATCGGCCTGGACATCGGCACCAACTCTGTGGGCTGGGCCGTGATCACCGACGAGTACAAGGTGCCCAGC
AAGAAATTCAAGGTGCTGGGCAACACCGACCGGCACAGCATCAAGAAGAACCTGATCGGAGCCCTGCTGT
TCGACAGCGGCGAAACAGCCGAGGCCACCCGGCTGAAGAGAACCGCCAGAAGAAGATACACCAGACGGAA
GAACCGGATCTGCTATCTGCAAGAGATCTTCAGCAACGAGATGGCCAAGGTGGACGACAGCTTCTTCCAC
AGACTGGAAGAGTCCTTCCTGGTGGAAGAGGATAAGAAGCACGAGCGGCACCCCATCTTCGGCAACATCG
TGGACGAGGTGGCCTACCACGAGAAGTACCCCACCATCTACCACCTGAGAAAGAAACTGGTGGACAGCAC
CGACAAGGCCGACCTGCGGCTGATCTATCTGGCCCTGGCCCACATGATCAAGTTCCGGGGCCACTTCCTG
ATCGAGGGCGACCTGAACCCCGACAACAGCGACGTGGACAAGCTGTTCATCCAGCTGGTGCAGACCTACA
ACCAGCTGTTCGAGGAAAACCCCATCAACGCCAGCGGCGTGGACGCCAAGGCCATCCTGTCTGCCAGACT
GAGCAAGAGCAGACGGCTGGAAAATCTGATCGCCCAGCTGCCCGGCGAGAAGAAGAATGGCCTGTTCGGA
AACCTGATTGCCCTGAGCCTGGGCCTGACCCCCAACTTCAAGAGCAACTTCGACCTGGCCGAGGATGCCA
AACTGCAGCTGAGCAAGGACACCTACGACGACGACCTGGACAACCTGCTGGCCCAGATCGGCGACCAGTA
CGCCGACCTGTTTCTGGCCGCCAAGAACCTGTCCGACGCCATCCTGCTGAGCGACATCCTGAGAGTGAAC
ACCGAGATCACCAAGGCCCCCCTGAGCGCCTCTATGATCAAGAGATACGACGAGCACCACCAGGACCTGA
CCCTGCTGAAAGCTCTCGTGCGGCAGCAGCTGCCTGAGAAGTACAAAGAGATTTTCTTCGACCAGAGCAA
GAACGGCTACGCCGGCTACATTGACGGCGGAGCCAGCCAGGAAGAGTTCTACAAGTTCATCAAGCCCATC
CTGGAAAAGATGGACGGCACCGAGGAACTGCTCGTGAAGCTGAACAGAGAGGACCTGCTGCGGAAGCAGC
GGACCTTCGACAACGGCAGCATCCCCCACCAGATCCACCTGGGAGAGCTGCACGCCATTCTGCGGCGGCA
GGAAGATTTTTACCCATTCCTGAAGGACAACCGGGAAAAGATCGAGAAGATCCTGACCTTCCGCATCCCC
TACTACGTGGGCCCTCTGGCCAGGGGAAACAGCAGATTCGCCTGGATGACCAGAAAGAGCGAGGAAACCA
TCACCCCCTGGAACTTCGAGGAAGTGGTGGACAAGGGCGCTTCCGCCCAGAGCTTCATCGAGCGGATGAC
CAACTTCGATAAGAACCTGCCCAACGAGAAGGTGCTGCCCAAGCACAGCCTGCTGTACGAGTACTTCACC
GTGTATAACGAGCTGACCAAAGTGAAATACGTGACCGAGGGAATGAGAAAGCCCGCCTTCCTGAGCGGCG
AGCAGAAAAAGGCCATCGTGGACCTGCTGTTCAAGACCAACCGGAAAGTGACCGTGAAGCAGCTGAAAGA
GGACTACTTCAAGAAAATCGAGTGCTTCGACTCCGTGGAAATCTCCGGCGTGGAAGATCGGTTCAACGCC
TCCCTGGGCACATACCACGATCTGCTGAAAATTATCAAGGACAAGGACTTCCTGGACAATGAGGAAAACG
AGGACATTCTGGAAGATATCGTGCTGACCCTGACACTGTTTGAGGACAGAGAGATGATCGAGGAACGGCT
GAAAACCTATGCCCACCTGTTCGACGACAAAGTGATGAAGCAGCTGAAGCGGCGGAGATACACCGGCTGG
GGCAGGCTGAGCCGGAAGCTGATCAACGGCATCCGGGACAAGCAGTCCGGCAAGACAATCCTGGATTTCC
TGAAGTCCGACGGCTTCGCCAACAGAAACTTCATGCAGCTGATCCACGACGACAGCCTGACCTTTAAAGA
GGACATCCAGAAAGCCCAGGTGTCCGGCCAGGGCGATAGCCTGCACGAGCACATTGCCAATCTGGCCGGC
AGCCCCGCCATTAAGAAGGGCATCCTGCAGACAGTGAAGGTGGTGGACGAGCTCGTGAAAGTGATGGGCC
GGCACAAGCCCGAGAACATCGTGATCGAAATGGCCAGAGAGAACCAGACCACCCAGAAGGGACAGAAGAA
CAGCCGCGAGAGAATGAAGCGGATCGAAGAGGGCATCAAAGAGCTGGGCAGCCAGATCCTGAAAGAACAC
CCCGTGGAAAACACCCAGCTGCAGAACGAGAAGCTGTACCTGTACTACCTGCAGAATGGGCGGGATATGT
ACGTGGACCAGGAACTGGACATCAACCGGCTGTCCGACTACGATGTGGACCATATCGTGCCTCAGAGCTT
TCTGAAGGACGACTCCATCGACAACAAGGTGCTGACCAGAAGCGACAAGAACCGGGGCAAGAGCGACAAC
GTGCCCTCCGAAGAGGTCGTGAAGAAGATGAAGAACTACTGGCGGCAGCTGCTGAACGCCAAGCTGATTA
CCCAGAGAAAGTTCGACAATCTGACCAAGGCCGAGAGAGGCGGCCTGAGCGAACTGGATAAGGCCGGCTT
CATCAAGAGACAGCTGGTGGAAACCCGGCAGATCACAAAGCACGTGGCACAGATCCTGGACTCCCGGATG
AACACTAAGTACGACGAGAATGACAAGCTGATCCGGGAAGTGAAAGTGATCACCCTGAAGTCCAAGCTGG
TGTCCGATTTCCGGAAGGATTTCCAGTTTTACAAAGTGCGCGAGATCAACAACTACCACCACGCCCACGA
CGCCTACCTGAACGCCGTCGTGGGAACCGCCCTGATCAAAAAGTACCCTAAGCTGGAAAGCGAGTTCGTG
TACGGCGACTACAAGGTGTACGACGTGCGGAAGATGATCGCCAAGAGCGAGCAGGAAATCGGCAAGGCTA
CCGCCAAGTACTTCTTCTACAGCAACATCATGAACTTTTTCAAGACCGAGATTACCCTGGCCAACGGCGA
GATCCGGAAGCGGCCTCTGATCGAGACAAACGGCGAAACCGGGGAGATCGTGTGGGATAAGGGCCGGGAT
TTTGCCACCGTGCGGAAAGTGCTGAGCATGCCCCAAGTGAATATCGTGAAAAAGACCGAGGTGCAGACAG
GCGGCTTCAGCAAAGAGTCTATCCTGCCCAAGAGGAACAGCGATAAGCTGATCGCCAGAAAGAAGGACTG
GGACCCTAAGAAGTACGGCGGCTTCGACAGCCCCACCGTGGCCTATTCTGTGCTGGTGGTGGCCAAAGTG
GAAAAGGGCAAGTCCAAGAAACTGAAGAGTGTGAAAGAGCTGCTGGGGATCACCATCATGGAAAGAAGCA
GCTTCGAGAAGAATCCCATCGACTTTCTGGAAGCCAAGGGCTACAAAGAAGTGAAAAAGGACCTGATCAT
CAAGCTGCCTAAGTACTCCCTGTTCGAGCTGGAAAACGGCCGGAAGAGAATGCTGGCCTCTGCCGGCGAA
CTGCAGAAGGGAAACGAACTGGCCCTGCCCTCCAAATATGTGAACTTCCTGTACCTGGCCAGCCACTATG
AGAAGCTGAAGGGCTCCCCCGAGGATAATGAGCAGAAACAGCTGTTTGTGGAACAGCACAAGCACTACCT
GGACGAGATCATCGAGCAGATCAGCGAGTTCTCCAAGAGAGTGATCCTGGCCGACGCTAATCTGGACAAA
GTGCTGTCCGCCTACAACAAGCACCGGGATAAGCCCATCAGAGAGCAGGCCGAGAATATCATCCACCTGT
TTACCCTGACCAATCTGGGAGCCCCTGCCGCCTTCAAGTACTTTGACACCACCATCGACCGGAAGAGGTA
CACCAGCACCAAAGAGGTGCTGGACGCCACCCTGATCCACCAGAGCATCACCGGCCTGTACGAGACACGG
ATCGACCTGTCTCAGCTGGGAGGCGACAAAAGGCCGGCGGCCACGAAAAAGGCCGGCCAGGCAAAAAAGA
AAAAGGAATTCGGCAGTGGAGAGGGCAGAGGAAGTCTGCTAACATGCGGTGACGTCGAGGAGAATCCTGG
CCCAGTGAGCAAGGGCGAGGAGCTGTTCACCGGGGTGGTGCCCATCCTGGTCGAGCTGGACGGCGACGTA
AACGGCCACAAGTTCAGCGTGTCCGGCGAGGGCGAGGGCGATGCCACCTACGGCAAGCTGACCCTGAAGT
TCATCTGCACCACCGGCAAGCTGCCCGTGCCCTGGCCCACCCTCGTGACCACCCTGACCTACGGCGTGCA
GTGCTTCAGCCGCTACCCCGACCACATGAAGCAGCACGACTTCTTCAAGTCCGCCATGCCCGAAGGCTAC
GTCCAGGAGCGCACCATCTTCTTCAAGGACGACGGCAACTACAAGACCCGCGCCGAGGTGAAGTTCGAGG
GCGACACCCTGGTGAACCGCATCGAGCTGAAGGGCATCGACTTCAAGGAGGACGGCAACATCCTGGGGCA
CAAGCTGGAGTACAACTACAACAGCCACAACGTCTATATCATGGCCGACAAGCAGAAGAACGGCATCAAG
GTGAACTTCAAGATCCGCCACAACATCGAGGACGGCAGCGTGCAGCTCGCCGACCACTACCAGCAGAACA
CCCCCATCGGCGACGGCCCCGTGCTGCTGCCCGACAACCACTACCTGAGCACCCAGTCCGCCCTGAGCAA
AGACCCCAACGAGAAGCGCGATCACATGGTCCTGCTGGAGTTCGTGACCGCCGCCGGGATCACTCTCGGC
ATGGACGAGCTGTACAAGGAATTCTAACTAGAGCTCGCTGATCAGCCTCGACTGTGCCTTCTAGTTGCCA
GCCATCTGTTGTTTGCCCCTCCCCCGTGCCTTCCTTGACCCTGGAAGGTGCCACTCCCACTGTCCTTTCC
TAATAAAATGAGGAAATTGCATCGCATTGTCTGAGTAGGTGTCATTCTATTCTGGGGGGTGGGGTGGGGC
AGGACAGCAAGGGGGAGGATTGGGAAGAGAATAGCAGGCATGCTGGGGAGCGGCCGCAGGAACCCCTAGT
GATGGAGTTGGCCACTCCCTCTCTGCGCGCTCGCTCGCTCACTGAGGCCGGGCGACCAAAGGTCGCCCGA
CGCCCGGGCTTTGCCCGGGCGGCCTCAGTGAGCGAGCGAGCGCGCAGCTGCCTGCAGGGGCGCCTGATGC
GGTATTTTCTCCTTACGCATCTGTGCGGTATTTCACACCGCATA
[95 nt withheld, positions 6765-6859]
T
[46 nt withheld, positions 6861-6906]
C
[141 nt withheld, positions 6908-7048]
CCTTTGACGTTGGAGTCCACGTTCTTT
[37 nt withheld, positions 7076-7112]
ACTCTATCTCGGGCTATTCTTTTGATTTATAAGGGATTTTGCCGATTTCGGTCTATTGGTTAAAAAATGA
GCTGATTTAACAAAAATTTAACGCGAATTTTAACAAAATATTAACGTTTACAATTTTATGGTGCACTCTC
AGTACAATCTGCTCTGATGCCGCATAGTTAAGCCAGCCCCGACACCCGCCAACACCCGCTGACGCGCCCT
GACGGGCTTGTCTGCTCCCGGCATCCGCTTACAGACAAGCTGTGACCGTCTCCGGGAGCTGCATGTGTCA
GAGGTTTTCACCGTCATCACCGAAACGCGCGAGACGAAAGGGCCTCGTGATACGCCTATTTTTATAGGTT
AATGTCATGATAATAATGGTTTCTTAGACGTCAGGTGGCACTTTTCGGGGAAATGTGCGCGGAACCCCTA
TTTGTTTATTTTTCTAAATACATTCAAATATGTATCCGCTCATGAGACAATAACCCTGATAAATGCTTCA
ATAATATTGAAAAAGGAAGAGTATGAGTATTCAACATTTCCGTGTCGCCCTTATTCCCTTTTTTGCGGCA
TTTTGCCTTCCTGTTTTTGCTCACCCAGAAACGCTGGTGAAAGTAAAAGATGCTGAAGATCAGTTGGGTG
CACGAGTGGGTTACATCGAACTGGATCTCAACAGCGGTAAGATCCTTGAGAGTTTTCGCCCCGAAGAACG
TTTTCCAATGATGAGCACTTTTAAAGTTCTGCTATGTGGCGCGGTATTATCCCGTATTGACGCCGGGCAA
GAGCAACTCGGTCGCCGCATACACTATTCTCAGAATGACTTGGTTGAGTACTCACCAGTCACAGAAAAGC
ATCTTACGGATGGCATGACAGTAAGAGAATTATGCAGTGCTGCCATAACCATGAGTGATAACACTGCGGC
CAACTTACTTCTGACAACGATCGGAGGACCGAAGGAGCTAACCGCTTTTTTGCACAACATGGGGGATCAT
GTAACTCGCCTTGATCGTTGGGAACCGGAGCTGAATGAAGCCATACCAAACGACGAGCGTGACACCACGA
TGCCTGTAGCAATGGCAACAACGTTGCGCAAACTATTAACTGGCGAACTACTTACTCTAGCTTCCCGGCA
ACAATTAATAGACTGGATGGAGGCGGATAAAGTTGCAGGACCACTTCTGCGCTCGGCCCTTCCGGCTGGC
TGGTTTATTGCTGATAAATCTGGAGCCGGTGAGCGTGGAAGCCGCGGTATCATTGCAGCACTGGGGCCAG
ATGGTAAGCCCTCCCGTATCGTAGTTATCTACACGACGGGGAGTCAGGCAACTATGGATGAACGAAATAG
ACAGATCGCTGAGATAGGTGCCTCACTGATTAAGCATTGGTAACTGTCAGACCAAGTTTACTCATATATA
CTTTAGATTGATTTAAAACTTCATTTTTAATTTAAAAGGATCTAGGTGAAGATCCTTTTTGATAATCTCA
TGACCAAAATCCCTTAACGTGAGTTTTCGTTCCACTGAGCGTCAGACCCCGTAGAAAAGATCAAAGGATC
TTCTTGAGATCCTTTTTTTCTGCGCGTAATCTGCTGCTTGCAAACAAAAAAACCACCGCTACCAGCGGTG
GTTTGTTTGCCGGATCAAGAGCTACCAACTCTTTTTCCGAAGGTAACTGGCTTCAGCAGAGCGCAGATAC
CAAATACTGTTCTTCTAGTGTAGCCGTAGTTAGGCCACCACTTCAAGAACTCTGTAGCACCGCCTACATA
CCTCGCTCTGCTAATCCTGTTACCAGTGGCTGCTGCCAGTGGCGATAAGTCGTGTCTTACCGGGTTGGAC
TCAAGACGATAGTTACCGGATAAGGCGCAGCGGTCGGGCTGAACGGGGGGTTCGTGCACACAGCCCAGCT
TGGAGCGAACGACCTACACCGAACTGAGATACCTACAGCGTGAGCTATGAGAAAGCGCCACGCTTCCCGA
AGGGAGAAAGGCGGACAGGTATCCGGTAAGCGGCAGGGTCGGAACAGGAGAGCGCACGAGGGAGCTTCCA
GGGGGAAACGCCTGGTATCTTTATAGTCCTGTCGGGTTTCGCCACCTCTGACTTGAGCGTCGATTTTTGT
GATGCTCGTCAGGGGGGCGGAGCCTATGGAAAAACGCCAGCAACGCGGCCTTTTTACGGTTCCTGGCCTT
TTGCTGGCC
Features (pLannotate 1.2.2; 19 found; start..end, strand, type, name):
     15..255     +  promoter       U6 promoter: RNA polymerase III promoter for human U6 snRNA
    285..360     +  misc_RNA       gRNA scaffold: guide RNA scaffold for the Streptococcus pyogenes CRISPR/Cas9 system
    367..410     +  misc_RNA       gRNA scaffold (fragment): guide RNA scaffold for the Streptococcus pyogenes CRISPR/Cas9 system
    457..742     +  enhancer       CMV enhancer: human cytomegalovirus immediate early enhancer; contains an 18-bp deletion relative to the standard CMV enhancer
    744..1021    +  promoter       chicken β-actin promoter: No description available
   1022..1249    +  intron         hybrid intron: hybrid between chicken β-actin (CBA) and minute virus of mice (MMV) introns (Gray et al., 2011)
   1387..2988    +  CDS            Cas9(N): N-terminal portion of Streptococcus pyogenes Cas9 (Zetsche et al., 2015)
   2989..5487    +  CDS            Cas9(C): C-terminal portion of Streptococcus pyogenes Cas9 (Zetsche et al., 2015)
   5488..5535    +  CDS            nucleoplasmin NLS: bipartite nuclear localization signal from nucleoplasmin
   5605..6318    +  CDS            EGFP: EGFP is a basic (constitutively fluorescent) green fluorescent protein published in 1996, derived from Aequorea victoria. It is reported to be a rapidly-maturing weak dimer with moderate acid sensitivity.
   6352..6463    +  polyA_signal   bGH poly(A) signal: bovine growth hormone polyadenylation signal
   6568..6708    +  repeat_region  AAV2 ITR: inverted terminal repeat of adeno-associated virus serotype 2 inverted
   6713..6764    -  misc_feature   bom (fragment): basis of mobility region from pBR322
   6783..7238    +  rep_origin     f1 ori (sequence partly withheld): f1 bacteriophage origin of replication; arrow indicates direction of (+) strand synthesis
   7239..7288    -  misc_feature   bom (fragment): basis of mobility region from pBR322
   7390..7425    -  CDS            rop (fragment): Rop protein, which maintains plasmids at low copy number; rop
   7520..7624    +  promoter       AmpR promoter: bla
   7625..8485    +  CDS            AmpR: β-lactamase; bla; confers resistance to ampicillin, carbenicillin, and related antibiotics
   8656..9244    +  rep_origin     ori: high-copy-number ColE1/pMB1/pBR322/pUC origin of replication
