[The description below was written by a language model from this plasmid's Addgene catalogue record and pLannotate feature annotations shown in this document.]
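Description:
PX458_ZNF326_iso1_2 is an all-in-one CRISPR/Cas9 plasmid built on the PX458 backbone for transient expression in mammalian cells. It carries a guide RNA directed at the 3' end of human ZNF326 isoform 1. The plasmid is propagated in E. coli at high copy from a ColE1/pUC-type origin and selected with ampicillin through the bla (AmpR) gene. A filamentous phage origin, called f1 in one table and M13 in the other, is also present. The two sequence records, a depositor full sequence and a sequencing-derived one, differ by only a few nucleotides (about 9.3 kb each) and give essentially the same feature map.

The plasmid contains two expression units. A human U6 RNA polymerase III promoter drives the ZNF326-specific spacer, which lies in the gap between the promoter and the Streptococcus pyogenes gRNA scaffold. A hybrid promoter made of the CMV enhancer, the chicken β-actin promoter and a hybrid intron then drives S. pyogenes Cas9. The annotation software splits Cas9 into N- and C-terminal portions, but these are contiguous and amount to the full-length coding sequence. Cas9 is followed by a nucleoplasmin nuclear localization signal, EGFP and a bGH polyadenylation signal. The short linker between the NLS and EGFP is not annotated. EGFP fluorescence lets transfected cells be identified or sorted. Only one AAV2 ITR is annotated, a remnant of the backbone, so the record does not support use as an AAV packaging vector.

According to the associated publication title, the plasmid belongs to a CRISPR epitope-tagging ChIP-seq approach. In that context, cutting near the 3' end of the gene would allow an epitope tag to be knocked in at the endogenous locus. The donor template needed for this is not part of this construct.
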