Addgene plasmid #128244: PX458_ZNF326_iso1_2
Purpose: Encodes gRNA for 3' target of human ZNF326_iso1
Depositing lab: Richard M. Myers. Depositing organization: HudsonAlpha Institute for Biotechnology. Publication: CETCh-seq: CRISPR epitope tagging ChIP-seq of DNA-binding proteins. Savic D, Partridge EC, Newberry KM, Smith SB, Meadows SK, Roberts BS, Mackiewicz M, Mendenhall EM, Myers RM. Genome Res. 2015 Sep 9. 10.1101/gr.193540.115 PubMed 26355004.
Backbone
  Vector backbone: PX458
  Vector type: CRISPR
Growth in bacteria
  Bacterial resistance: Ampicillin, 100 μg/mL
  Growth temperature: 37°C
  Growth strain: DH5alpha
  Copy number: High Copy
Gene/Insert
  Gene/Insert name: ZNF326_iso1 gRNA
  gRNA/shRNA sequence: GCCTGAAGAAAATTAAATATA
  Species: H. sapiens (human)
  Cloning method: Restriction Enzyme; 5′ cloning site Unknown (unknown if destroyed)
Terms and licenses: Academic/Nonprofit Terms; Industry Terms: Not Available to Industry
How to cite: PX458_ZNF326_iso1_2 was a gift from Richard M. Myers (Addgene plasmid # 128244 ; http://n2t.net/addgene:128244 ; RRID:Addgene_128244)
